>Addgene plasmid #77627 | PFKP gRNA (BRDN0001145208) | addgene full sequence | sequence record 188130 | Addgene Assembled Sequence
CCCGGGTGCAAAGATGGATAAAGTTTTAAACAGAGAGGAATCTTTGCAGCTAATGGACCTTCTAGGTCTT
GAAAGGAGTGGGAATTGGCTCCGGTGCCCGTCAGTGGGCAGAGCGCACATCGCCCACAGTCCCCGAGAAG
TTGGGGGGAGGGGTCGGCAATTGATCCGGTGCCTAGAGAAGGTGGCGCGGGGTAAACTGGGAAAGTGATG
TCGTGTACTGGCTCCGCCTTTTTCCCGAGGGTGGGGGAGAACCGTATATAAGTGCAGTAGTCGCCGTGAA
CGTTCTTTTTCGCAACGGGTTTGCCGCCAGAACACAGGTAAGTGCCGTGTGTGGTTCCCGCGGGCCTGGC
CTCTTTACGGGTTATGGCCCTTGCGTGCCTTGAATTACTTCCACCTGGCTGCAGTACGTGATTCTTGATC
CCGAGCTTCGGGTTGGAAGTGGGTGGGAGAGTTCGAGGCCTTGCGCTTAAGGAGCCCCTTCGCCTCGTGC
TTGAGTTGAGGCCTGGCCTGGGCGCTGGGGCCGCCGCGTGCGAATCTGGTGGCACCTTCGCGCCTGTCTC
GCTGCTTTCGATAAGTCTCTAGCCATTTAAAATTTTTGATGACCTGCTGCGACGCTTTTTTTCTGGCAAG
ATAGTCTTGTAAATGCGGGCCAAGATCTGCACACTGGTATTTCGGTTTTTGGGGCCGCGGGCGGCGACGG
GGCCCGTGCGTCCCAGCGCACATGTTCGGCGAGGCGGGGCCTGCGAGCGCGGCCACCGAGAATCGGACGG
GGGTAGTCTCAAGCTGGCCGGCCTGCTCTGGTGCCTGGCCTCGCGCCGCCGTGTATCGCCCCGCCCTGGG
CGGCAAGGCTGGCCCGGTCGGCACCAGTTGCGTGAGCGGAAAGATGGCCGCTTCCCGGCCCTGCTGCAGG
GAGCTCAAAATGGAGGACGCGGCGCTCGGGAGAGCGGGCGGGTGAGTCACCCACACAAAGGAAAAGGGCC
TTTCCGTCCTCAGCCGTCGCTTCATGTGACTCCACGGAGTACCGGGCGCCGTCCAGGCACCTCGATTAGT
TCTCGAGCTTTTGGAGTACGTCGTCTTTAGGTTGGGGGGAGGGGTTTTATGCGATGGAGTTTCCCCACAC
TGAGTGGGTGGAGACTGAAGTTAGGCCAGCTTGGCACTTGATGTAATTCTCCTTGGAATTTGCCCTTTTT
GAGTTTGGATCTTGGTTCATTCTCAAGCCTCAGACAGTGGTTCAAAGTTTTTTTCTTCCATTTCAGGTGT
CGTGACGTACGGCCACCATGACCGAGTACAAGCCCACGGTGCGCCTCGCCACCCGCGACGACGTCCCCAG
GGCCGTACGCACCCTCGCCGCCGCGTTCGCCGACTACCCCGCCACGCGCCACACCGTCGATCCGGACCGC
CACATCGAGCGGGTCACCGAGCTGCAAGAACTCTTCCTCACGCGCGTCGGGCTCGACATCGGCAAGGTGT
GGGTCGCGGACGACGGCGCCGCCGTGGCGGTCTGGACCACGCCGGAGAGCGTCGAAGCGGGGGCGGTGTT
CGCCGAGATCGGCCCGCGCATGGCCGAGTTGAGCGGTTCCCGGCTGGCCGCGCAGCAACAGATGGAAGGC
CTCCTGGCGCCGCACCGGCCCAAGGAGCCCGCGTGGTTCCTGGCCACCGTCGGAGTCTCGCCCGACCACC
AGGGCAAGGGTCTGGGCAGCGCCGTCGTGCTCCCCGGAGTGGAGGCGGCCGAGCGCGCCGGGGTGCCCGC
CTTCCTGGAGACCTCCGCGCCCCGCAACCTCCCCTTCTACGAGCGGCTCGGCTTCACCGTCACCGCCGAC
GTCGAGGTGCCCGAAGGACCGCGCACCTGGTGCATGACCCGCAAGCCCGGTGCCTGAACGCGTTAAGTCG
ACAATCAACCTCTGGATTACAAAATTTGTGAAAGATTGACTGGTATTCTTAACTATGTTGCTCCTTTTAC
GCTATGTGGATACGCTGCTTTAATGCCTTTGTATCATGCTATTGCTTCCCGTATGGCTTTCATTTTCTCC
TCCTTGTATAAATCCTGGTTGCTGTCTCTTTATGAGGAGTTGTGGCCCGTTGTCAGGCAACGTGGCGTGG
TGTGCACTGTGTTTGCTGACGCAACCCCCACTGGTTGGGGCATTGCCACCACCTGTCAGCTCCTTTCCGG
GACTTTCGCTTTCCCCCTCCCTATTGCCACGGCGGAACTCATCGCCGCCTGCCTTGCCCGCTGCTGGACA
GGGGCTCGGCTGTTGGGCACTGACAATTCCGTGGTGTTGTCGGGGAAATCATCGTCCTTTCCTTGGCTGC
TCGCCTGTGTTGCCACCTGGATTCTGCGCGGGACGTCCTTCTGCTACGTCCCTTCGGCCCTCAATCCAGC
GGACCTTCCTTCCCGCGGCCTGCTGCCGGCTCTGCGGCCTCTTCCGCGTCTTCGCCTTCGCCCTCAGACG
AGTCGGATCTCCCTTTGGGCCGCCTCCCCGCGTCGACTTTAAGACCAATGACTTACAAGGCAGCTGTAGA
TCTTAGCCACTTTTTAAAAGAAAAGGGGGGACTGGAAGGGCTAATTCACTCCCAACGAAGACAAGATCTG
CTTTTTGCTTGTACTGGGTCTCTCTGGTTAGACCAGATCTGAGCCTGGGAGCTCTCTGGCTAACTAGGGA
ACCCACTGCTTAAGCCTCAATAAAGCTTGCCTTGAGTGCTTCAAGTAGTGTGTGCCCGTCTGTTGTGTGA
CTCTGGTAACTAGAGATCCCTCAGACCCTTTTAGTCAGTGTGGAAAATCTCTAGCAGTACGTATAGTAGT
TCATGTCATCTTATTATTCAGTATTTATAACTTGCAAAGAAATGAATATCAGAGAGTGAGAGGAACTTGT
TTATTGCAGCTTATAATGGTTACAAATAAAGCAATAGCATCACAAATTTCACAAATAAAGCATTTTTTTC
ACTGCATTCTAGTTGTGGTTTGTCCAAACTCATCAATGTATCTTATCATGTCTGGCTCTAGCTATCCCGC
CCCTAACTCCGCCCATCCCGCCCCTAACTCCGCCCAGTTCCGCCCATTCTCCGCCCCATGGCTGACTAAT
TTTTTTTATTTATGCAGAGGCCGAGGCCGCCTCGGCCTCTGAGCTATTCCAGAAGTAGTGAGGAGGCTTT
TTTGGAGGCCTAGGGACGTACCCAATTCGCCCTATAGTGAGTCGTATTACGCGCGCTCACTGGCCGTCGT
TTTACAACGTCGTGACTGGGAAAACCCTGGCGTTACCCAACTTAATCGCCTTGCAGCACATCCCCCTTTC
GCCAGCTGGCGTAATAGCGAAGAGGCCCGCACCGATCGCCCTTCCCAACAGTTGCGCAGCCTGAATGGCG
AATGGG
[124 nt withheld, positions 3367-3490]
C
[91 nt withheld, positions 3492-3582]
A
[49 nt withheld, positions 3584-3632]
CCTTTGACGTTGGAGTCCACGTTCTTT
[37 nt withheld, positions 3660-3696]
ACCCTATCTCGGTCTATTCTTTTGATTTATAAGGGATTTTGCCGATTTCGGCCTATTGGTTAAAAAATGA
GCTGATTTAACAAAAATTTAACGCGAATTTTAACAAAATATTAACGCTTACAATTTAGGTGGCACTTTTC
GGGGAAATGTGCGCGGAACCCCTATTTGTTTATTTTTCTAAATACATTCAAATATGTATCCGCTCATGAG
ACAATAACCCTGATAAATGCTTCAATAATATTGAAAAAGGAAGAGTATGAGTATTCAACATTTCCGTGTC
GCCCTTATTCCCTTTTTTGCGGCATTTTGCCTTCCTGTTTTTGCTCACCCAGAAACGCTGGTGAAAGTAA
AAGATGCTGAAGATCAGTTGGGTGCACGAGTGGGTTACATCGAACTGGATCTCAACAGCGGTAAGATCCT
TGAGAGTTTTCGCCCCGAAGAACGTTTTCCAATGATGAGCACTTTTAAAGTTCTGCTATGTGGCGCGGTA
TTATCCCGTATTGACGCCGGGCAAGAGCAACTCGGTCGCCGCATACACTATTCTCAGAATGACTTGGTTG
AGTACTCACCAGTCACAGAAAAGCATCTTACGGATGGCATGACAGTAAGAGAATTATGCAGTGCTGCCAT
AACCATGAGTGATAACACTGCGGCCAACTTACTTCTGACAACGATCGGAGGACCGAAGGAGCTAACCGCT
TTTTTGCACAACATGGGGGATCATGTAACTCGCCTTGATCGTTGGGAACCGGAGCTGAATGAAGCCATAC
CAAACGACGAGCGTGACACCACGATGCCTGTAGCAATGGCAACAACGTTGCGCAAACTATTAACTGGCGA
ACTACTTACTCTAGCTTCCCGGCAACAATTAATAGACTGGATGGAGGCGGATAAAGTTGCAGGACCACTT
CTGCGCTCGGCCCTTCCGGCTGGCTGGTTTATTGCTGATAAATCTGGAGCCGGTGAGCGTGGGTCTCGCG
GTATCATTGCAGCACTGGGGCCAGATGGTAAGCCCTCCCGTATCGTAGTTATCTACACGACGGGGAGTCA
GGCAACTATGGATGAACGAAATAGACAGATCGCTGAGATAGGTGCCTCACTGATTAAGCATTGGTAACTG
TCAGACCAAGTTTACTCATATATACTTTAGATTGATTTAAAACTTCATTTTTAATTTAAAAGGATCTAGG
TGAAGATCCTTTTTGATAATCTCATGACCAAAATCCCTTAACGTGAGTTTTCGTTCCACTGAGCGTCAGA
CCCCGTAGAAAAGATCAAAGGATCTTCTTGAGATCCTTTTTTTCTGCGCGTAATCTGCTGCTTGCAAACA
AAAAAACCACCGCTACCAGCGGTGGTTTGTTTGCCGGATCAAGAGCTACCAACTCTTTTTCCGAAGGTAA
CTGGCTTCAGCAGAGCGCAGATACCAAATACTGTTCTTCTAGTGTAGCCGTAGTTAGGCCACCACTTCAA
GAACTCTGTAGCACCGCCTACATACCTCGCTCTGCTAATCCTGTTACCAGTGGCTGCTGCCAGTGGCGAT
AAGTCGTGTCTTACCGGGTTGGACTCAAGACGATAGTTACCGGATAAGGCGCAGCGGTCGGGCTGAACGG
GGGGTTCGTGCACACAGCCCAGCTTGGAGCGAACGACCTACACCGAACTGAGATACCTACAGCGTGAGCT
ATGAGAAAGCGCCACGCTTCCCGAAGGGAGAAAGGCGGACAGGTATCCGGTAAGCGGCAGGGTCGGAACA
GGAGAGCGCACGAGGGAGCTTCCAGGGGGAAACGCCTGGTATCTTTATAGTCCTGTCGGGTTTCGCCACC
TCTGACTTGAGCGTCGATTTTTGTGATGCTCGTCAGGGGGGCGGAGCCTATGGAAAAACGCCAGCAACGC
GGCCTTTTTACGGTTCCTGGCCTTTTGCTGGCCTTTTGCTCACATGTTCTTTCCTGCGTTATCCCCTGAT
TCTGTGGATAACCGTATTACCGCCTTTGAGTGAGCTGATACCGCTCGCCGCAGCCGAACGACCGAGCGCA
GCGAGTCAGTGAGCGAGGAAGCGGAAGAGCGCCCAATACGCAAACCGCCTCTCCCCGCGCGTTGGCCGAT
TCATTAATGCAGCTGGCACGACAGGTTTCCCGACTGGAAAGCGGGCAGTGAGCGCAACGCAATTAATGTG
AGTTAGCTCACTCATTAGGCACCCCAGGCTTTACACTTTATGCTTCCGGCTCGTATGTTGTGTGGAATTG
TGAGCGGATAACAATTTCACACAGGAAACAGCTATGACCATGATTACGCCAAGCGCGCAATTAACCCTCA
CTAAAGGGAACAAAAGCTGGAGCTGCAAGCTTAATGTAGTCTTATGCAATACTCTTGTAGTCTTGCAACA
TGGTAACGATGAGTTAGCAACATGCCTTACAAGGAGAGAAAAAGCACCGTGCATGCCGATTGGTGGAAGT
AAGGTGGTACGATCGTGCCTTATTAGGAAGGCAACAGACGGGTCTGACATGGATTGGACGAACCACTGAA
TTGCCGCATTGCAGAGATATTGTATTTAAGTGCCTAGCTCGATACATAAACGGGTCTCTCTGGTTAGACC
AGATCTGAGCCTGGGAGCTCTCTGGCTAACTAGGGAACCCACTGCTTAAGCCTCAATAAAGCTTGCCTTG
AGTGCTTCAAGTAGTGTGTGCCCGTCTGTTGTGTGACTCTGGTAACTAGAGATCCCTCAGACCCTTTTAG
TCAGTGTGGAAAATCTCTAGCAGTGGCGCCCGAACAGGGACTTGAAAGCGAAAGGGAAACCAGAGGAGCT
CTCTCGACGCAGGACTCGGCTTGCTGAAGCGCGCACGGCAAGAGGCGAGGGGCGGCGACTGGTGAGTACG
CCAAAAATTTTGACTAGCGGAGGCTAGAAGGAGAGAGATGGGTGCGAGAGCGTCAGTATTAAGCGGGGGA
GAATTAGATCGCGATGGGAAAAAATTCGGTTAAGGCCAGGGGGAAAGAAAAAATATAAATTAAAACATAT
AGTATGGGCAAGCAGGGAGCTAGAACGATTCGCAGTTAATCCTGGCCTGTTAGAAACATCAGAAGGCTGT
AGACAAATACTGGGACAGCTACAACCATCCCTTCAGACAGGATCAGAAGAACTTAGATCATTATATAATA
CAGTAGCAACCCTCTATTGTGTGCATCAAAGGATAGAGATAAAAGACACCAAGGAAGCTTTAGACAAGAT
AGAGGAAGAGCAAAACAAAAGTAAGACCACCGCACAGCAAGCGGCCGCTGATCTTCAGACCTGGAGGAGG
AGATATGAGGGACAATTGGAGAAGTGAATTATATAAATATAAAGTAGTAAAAATTGAACCATTAGGAGTA
GCACCCACCAAGGCAAAGAGAAGAGTGGTGCAGAGAGAAAAAAGAGCAGTGGGAATAGGAGCTTTGTTCC
TTGGGTTCTTGGGAGCAGCAGGAAGCACTATGGGCGCAGCGTCAATGACGCTGACGGTACAGGCCAGACA
ATTATTGTCTGGTATAGTGCAGCAGCAGAACAATTTGCTGAGGGCTATTGAGGCGCAACAGCATCTGTTG
CAACTCACAGTCTGGGGCATCAAGCAGCTCCAGGCAAGAATCCTGGCTGTGGAAAGATACCTAAAGGATC
AACAGCTCCTGGGGATTTGGGGTTGCTCTGGAAAACTCATTTGCACCACTGCTGTGCCTTGGAATGCTAG
TTGGAGTAATAAATCTCTGGAACAGATTTGGAATCACACGACCTGGATGGAGTGGGACAGAGAAATTAAC
AATTACACAAGCTTAATACACTCCTTAATTGAAGAATCGCAAAACCAGCAAGAAAAGAATGAACAAGAAT
TATTGGAATTAGATAAATGGGCAAGTTTGTGGAATTGGTTTAACATAACAAATTGGCTGTGGTATATAAA
ATTATTCATAATGATAGTAGGAGGCTTGGTAGGTTTAAGAATAGTTTTTGCTGTACTTTCTATAGTGAAT
AGAGTTAGGCAGGGATATTCACCATTATCGTTTCAGACCCACCTCCCAACCCCGAGGGGACCCAGAGAGG
GCCTATTTCCCATGATTCCTTCATATTTGCATATACGATACAAGGCTGTTAGAGAGATAATTAGAATTAA
TTTGACTGTAAACACAAAGATATTAGTACAAAATACGTGACGTAGAAAGTAATAATTTCTTGGGTAGTTT
GCAGTTTTAAAATTATGTTTTAAAATGGACTATCATATGCTTACCGTAACTTGAAAGTATTTCGATTTCT
TGGCTTTATATATCTTGTGGAAAGGACGAAACACCGGATGTGTGTCAAACTCTCGGGTTTTAGAGCTAGA
AATAGCAAGTTAAAATAAGGCTAGTCCGTTATCAACTTGAAAAAGTGGCACCGAGTCGGTGCTTTTTTAA
GCTTGGCGTAACTAGATCTTGAGACAAATGGCAGTATTCATCCACAATTTTAAAAGAAAAGGGGGGATTG
GGGGGTACAGTGCAGGGGAAAGAATAGTAGACATAATAGCAACAGACATACAAACTAAAGAATTACAAAA
ACAAATTACAAAAATTCAAAATTTTCGGGTTTATTACAGGGACAGCAGAGATCCACTTTGGCGCCGGCTC
GAGGGGG
Features (pLannotate 1.2.2; 29 found; start..end, strand, type, name):
     14..80      +  CDS            small t antigen (fragment): SV40 (simian virus 40) small t antigen
    106..317     +  promoter       EF-1α core promoter: core promoter for human elongation factor EF-1α
    318..1256    +  intron         EF-1α intron A: intron upstream of the start codon of human EF-1α
   1278..1877    +  CDS            PuroR (fragment): puromycin N-acetyltransferase; pac from Streptomyces; confers resistance to puromycin
   1893..2481    +  misc_feature   WPRE: woodchuck hepatitis virus posttranscriptional regulatory element
   2532..2551    +  misc_feature   cPPT/CTS (fragment): central polypurine tract and central termination sequence of HIV-1
   2553..2786    +  LTR            3' LTR (ΔU3): self-inactivating 3' long terminal repeat (LTR) from HIV-1
   2864..2985    +  polyA_signal   SV40 poly(A) signal: SV40 polyadenylation signal
   3025..3160    +  rep_origin     SV40 ori: SV40 origin of replication
   3181..3199    -  promoter       T7 promoter: promoter for bacteriophage T7 RNA polymerase
   3207..3362    +  CDS            lacZα (fragment): LacZα fragment of β-galactosidase; lacZ fragment
   3367..3795    +  rep_origin     f1 ori (sequence partly withheld): f1 bacteriophage origin of replication; arrow indicates direction of (+) strand synthesis
   3848..3952    +  promoter       AmpR promoter: bla
   3953..4813    +  CDS            AmpR: β-lactamase; bla; confers resistance to ampicillin, carbenicillin, and related antibiotics
   4984..5572    +  rep_origin     ori: high-copy-number ColE1/pMB1/pBR322/pUC origin of replication
   5755..5847    +  CDS            lacI (fragment): lac repressor; lacI; The lac repressor binds to the lac operator to inhibit transcription in E. coli. This inhibition can be relieved by adding lactose or isopropyl-β-D-thiogalactopyranoside (IPTG).
   5860..5881    +  protein_bind   CAP binding site: CAP binding activates transcription in the presence of cAMP. E. coli catabolite activator protein
   5896..5926    +  promoter       lac promoter: promoter for the E. coli lac operon
   5934..5950    +  protein_bind   lac operator: The lac repressor binds to the lac operator to inhibit transcription in E. coli. This inhibition can be relieved by adding lactose or isopropyl-β-D-thiogalactopyranoside (IPTG). lac repressor encoded by lacI
   5995..6013    +  promoter       T3 promoter: promoter for bacteriophage T3 RNA polymerase
   6041..6267    +  promoter       RSV promoter: Rous sarcoma virus enhancer/promoter
   6268..6448    +  LTR            5' LTR (truncated): truncated 5' long terminal repeat (LTR) from HIV-1
   6495..6620    +  misc_feature   HIV-1 Ψ: packaging signal of human immunodeficiency virus type 1
   6604..6967    +  CDS            HIV-1 gag (fragment): gag protein from human immunodeficiency virus 1; gag
   7113..7346    +  misc_feature   RRE: The Rev response element (RRE) of HIV-1 allows for Rev-dependent mRNA export from the nucleus to the cytoplasm.
   7723..7749    +  CDS            Rev (fragment): human immunodeficiency virus 1 (HIV-1) Rev protein; rev; enhances nuclear export of unspliced and incompletely spliced viral mRNAs
   7753..7993    +  promoter       U6 promoter: RNA polymerase III promoter for human U6 snRNA
   8023..8098    +  misc_RNA       gRNA scaffold: guide RNA scaffold for the Streptococcus pyogenes CRISPR/Cas9 system
   8154..8271    +  misc_feature   cPPT/CTS: central polypurine tract and central termination sequence of HIV-1
