[The description below was written by a language model from this plasmid's Addgene catalogue record and pLannotate feature annotations shown in this document.]
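Description:
PFKP gRNA (BRDN0001145208) is a third-generation lentiviral guide RNA plasmid built on the lentiGuide-Puro backbone and designed to direct Streptococcus pyogenes Cas9 to the human PFKP gene, which encodes the platelet isoform of phosphofructokinase. It is propagated in E. coli as a high-copy plasmid through a ColE1/pUC-type origin with ampicillin selection (AmpR/β-lactamase). The backbone also carries an f1 origin, an SV40 origin and poly(A) signal, and remnants of lac and T7/T3 cloning elements.

The viral transfer cassette begins with an RSV promoter fused to a truncated HIV-1 5' LTR, which allows Tat-independent production of genomic RNA. This is followed by the Ψ packaging signal with a partial gag sequence, the Rev response element for nuclear export, and a central polypurine tract (cPPT/CTS). It ends in a ΔU3 self-inactivating 3' LTR. Within this unit, a human U6 RNA polymerase III promoter drives the PFKP-specific spacer joined to the SpCas9 gRNA scaffold. A separate EF-1α core promoter with its intron A expresses puromycin N-acetyltransferase for selection of transduced mammalian cells, and a WPRE downstream enhances transcript expression.

The plasmid does not encode Cas9, so it is meant to be used together with a separate Cas9 vector such as lentiCas9-Blast or in cells that already express Cas9. The guide was designed against two PFKP reference transcripts and belongs to a human kinome gRNA collection based on optimized sgRNA design rules. It is typically used for knockout of PFKP in human cells.
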