Addgene plasmid #77627: PFKP gRNA (BRDN0001145208)
Purpose: 3rd generation lentiviral gRNA plasmid targeting human PFKP
Depositing lab: John Doench & David Root. Depositing organization: Broad Institute. Publication: Optimized sgRNA design to maximize activity and minimize off-target effects of CRISPR-Cas9. Doench JG, Fusi N, Sullender M, Hegde M, Vaimberg EW, Donovan KF, Smith I, Tothova Z, Wilen C, Orchard R, Virgin HW, Listgarten J, Root DE. Nat Biotechnol. 2016 Jan 18. doi: 10.1038/nbt.3437. PubMed 26780180.
Backbone
  Vector backbone: lentiGuide-Puro
  Backbone manufacturer: Zhang Lab (Addgene plasmid # 52963)
  Vector type: Mammalian Expression, Lentiviral, CRISPR
  Selectable markers: Puromycin
Growth in bacteria
  Bacterial resistance: Ampicillin, 100 μg/mL
  Growth temperature: 37°C
  Growth strain: DH5alpha
  Copy number: High Copy
Gene/Insert
  Gene/Insert name: PFKP (alt names: PFKP; NM_001242339.1)
  gRNA/shRNA sequence: GATGTGTGTCAAACTCTCGG
  Species: H. sapiens (human)
  Entrez Gene: PFKP (a.k.a. ATP-PFK, PFK-C, PFK-P, PFKF)
  Promoter: hU6
  Cloning method: Unknown
  Sequencing primers: 5′ U6-F; 3′ pS2-R
Terms and licenses: Academic/Nonprofit Terms; Industry Terms: Not Available to Industry
Depositor comments: The gRNA was designed to target the following Genbank reference sequence(s): NM_001242339.1,NM_002627.4. Note that this plasmid does NOT contain Cas9. It should be used in conjunction with lentiCas9-Blast (Addgene #52962) or otherwise with cell lines already expressing Cas9. Browse the full kinome gRNA library at http://www.addgene.org/pooled-library/broadgpp-human-kinome/ or visit http://www.broadinstitute.org/rnai/public/ for detailed protocols and information.
How to cite: PFKP gRNA (BRDN0001145208) was a gift from John Doench & David Root (Addgene plasmid # 77627 ; http://n2t.net/addgene:77627 ; RRID:Addgene_77627)
