>Addgene plasmid #77627 | PFKP gRNA (BRDN0001145208) | depositor partial sequence | sequence record 145087 | Target Sequence
GATGTGTGTCAAACTCTCGG
