>Addgene plasmid #77627 | PFKP gRNA (BRDN0001145208) | addgene partial sequence | sequence record 188129 | hU6-F
GTAGAAAGTAATAATTTCTTGGGTAGTTTGCAGTTTTAAAATTATGTTTTAAAATGGACTATCATATGCT
TACCGTAACTTGAAAGTATTTCGATTTCTTGGCTTTATATATCTTGTGGAAAGGACGAAACACCGGATGT
GTGTCAAACTCTCGGGTTTTAGAGCTAGAAATAGCAAGTTAAAATAAGGCTAGTCCGTTATCAACTTGAA
AAAGTGGCACCGAGTCGGTGCTTTTTTAAGCTTGGCGTAACTAGATCTTGAGACAAATGGCAGTATTCAT
CCACAATTTTAAAAGAAAAGGGGGGATTGGGGGGTACAGTGCAGGGGAAAGAATAGTAGACATAATAGCA
ACAGACATACAAACTAAAGAATTACAAAAACAAATTACAAAAATTCAAAATTTTCGGGTTTATTACAGGG
ACAGCAGAGATCCACTTTGGCGCCGGCTCGAGGGGGCCCGGGTGCAAAGATGGATAAAGTTTTAAACAGA
GAGGAATCTTTGCAGCTAATGGACCTTCTAGGTCTTGAAAGGAGTGGGAATTGGCTCCGGTGCCCGTCAG
TGGGCAGAGC
